Addgene plasmid #224720: pcDNA3.1-HA-GTSE1-S84A
Purpose: For expression of HA-tagged GTSE1 protein with S84A mutation
Depositing lab: Michele Pagano. Depositing organization: NYU Grossman School of Medicine. Publication: Stabilization of GTSE1 by cyclin D1-CDK4/6-mediated phosphorylation promotes cell proliferation: relevance in cancer prognosis. Garcia-Vazquez N, Gonzalez-Robles TJ, Lane E, Spasskaya D, Zhang Q, Kerzhnerman M, Jeong Y, Collu M, Simoneschi D, Ruggles KV, Rona G, Kaisari S, Pagano M. bioRxiv [Preprint]. 2025 Jan 23:2024.06.26.600797. doi: 10.1101/2024.06.26.600797. PubMed 38979260.
Backbone
  Vector backbone: pcDNA3.1
  Vector type: Mammalian Expression
Growth in bacteria
  Bacterial resistance: Ampicillin, 100 μg/mL
  Growth temperature: 37°C
  Growth strain: NEB Stable
  Copy number: Unknown
Gene/Insert
  Gene/Insert name: GTSE1 (alt name: B99)
  Species: H. sapiens (human)
  Insert size (bp): 2200
  Mutation: Serine 84 to Alanine
  Entrez Gene: GTSE1 (a.k.a. B99)
  Promoter: CMV
  Tag / fusion protein: HA (N terminal on backbone)
  Cloning method: Unknown
  Sequencing primers: 5′ CMV Forward
Terms and licenses: Academic/Nonprofit Terms; Industry Terms: Not Available to Industry
Depositor comments: Please visit https://doi.org/10.1101/2024.06.26.600797 for bioRxiv preprint.
How to cite: pcDNA3.1-HA-GTSE1-S84A was a gift from Michele Pagano (Addgene plasmid # 224720 ; http://n2t.net/addgene:224720 ; RRID:Addgene_224720)
