[The description below was written by a language model from this plasmid's Addgene catalogue record and pLannotate feature annotations shown in this document.]
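Description:
pcDNA3.1-HA-GTSE1-S84A is a mammalian expression plasmid built on the pcDNA3.1 backbone, about 7.6 kb in the sequenced record, that drives production of human GTSE1 (also known as B99) carrying a serine 84 to alanine substitution. It is propagated in E. coli through a high-copy ColE1/pUC-type origin and selected with ampicillin via the β-lactamase gene under its own promoter. An f1 origin is also present. The feature table also picks up small fragments, such as a bom remnant, lac promoter/operator elements, and short matches to an HIV-1 LTR and to ble. These appear to be backbone remnants or short annotation matches rather than functional parts.

The expression cassette consists of the human cytomegalovirus immediate early enhancer and promoter, followed by a T7 promoter, the roughly 2.2 kb GTSE1 coding sequence, a reverse-oriented SP6 promoter and the bovine growth hormone polyadenylation signal. The catalogue lists an N-terminal HA epitope tag supplied by the backbone. It is not separately annotated in the feature table, though there is unannotated space between the T7 promoter and the start of the GTSE1 annotation where it would presumably sit. A second cassette, the SV40 early promoter driving the neomycin phosphotransferase gene with an SV40 poly(A) signal, allows G418 selection of stably transfected mammalian cells.

The alanine substitution removes a potential phosphorylation site at residue 84. Given that the associated study concerns stabilisation of GTSE1 through cyclin D1-CDK4/6-mediated phosphorylation, the construct most likely serves as a non-phosphorylatable mutant for comparison with wild-type HA-GTSE1. The HA tag allows detection or immunoprecipitation of the expressed protein.
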