Features (pLannotate 1.2.2; 21 found; start..end, strand, type, name):
     28..80      -  misc_feature   bom (fragment): basis of mobility region from pBR322
    235..614     +  enhancer       CMV enhancer: human cytomegalovirus immediate early enhancer
    615..818     +  promoter       CMV promoter: human cytomegalovirus (CMV) immediate early promoter
    814..847     +  LTR            5' LTR (truncated) (fragment): truncated 5' long terminal repeat (LTR) from HIV-1
    863..881     +  promoter       T7 promoter: promoter for bacteriophage T7 RNA polymerase
   1000..3159    +  CDS            GTSE1: GTSE1_HUMAN - Experimental evidence at protein level: Swiss-Prot protein existence level 1. May be involved in p53-induced cell cycle arrest in G2/M phase by interfering with microtubule rearrangements that are required to enter mitosis. Overexpression delays G2/M phase progression. From Homo sapiens (Human).
   3190..3208    -  promoter       SP6 promoter: promoter for bacteriophage SP6 RNA polymerase
   3234..3458    +  polyA_signal   bGH poly(A) signal: bovine growth hormone polyadenylation signal
   3462..3483    +  promoter       SV40 promoter (fragment): SV40 enhancer and early promoter
   3504..3932    +  rep_origin     f1 ori (sequence partly withheld): f1 bacteriophage origin of replication; arrow indicates direction of (+) strand synthesis
   3946..4275    +  promoter       SV40 promoter: SV40 enhancer and early promoter
   4342..5133    +  CDS            neo: KKA2_KLEPN - Also known as kan, nptII. Experimental evidence at protein level: Swiss-Prot protein existence level 1. Resistance to kanamycin, neomycin, paromomycin, ribostamycin, butirosin and gentamicin B. From Klebsiella pneumoniae.
   5157..5315    +  CDS            ble (fragment): BLE_KLEPN - Experimental evidence at protein level: Swiss-Prot protein existence level 1. Binding protein with a strong affinity to the bleomycin family of antibiotics. Binds to CL990; an antimitotic-antibiotic compound. From Klebsiella pneumoniae.
   5310..5431    +  polyA_signal   SV40 poly(A) signal: SV40 polyadenylation signal
   5504..5520    -  protein_bind   lac operator: The lac repressor binds to the lac operator to inhibit transcription in E. coli. This inhibition can be relieved by adding lactose or isopropyl-β-D-thiogalactopyranoside (IPTG). lac repressor encoded by lacI
   5528..5558    -  promoter       lac promoter: promoter for the E. coli lac operon
   5573..5594    -  protein_bind   CAP binding site: CAP binding activates transcription in the presence of cAMP. E. coli catabolite activator protein
   5607..5699    -  CDS            lacI (fragment): lac repressor; lacI; The lac repressor binds to the lac operator to inhibit transcription in E. coli. This inhibition can be relieved by adding lactose or isopropyl-β-D-thiogalactopyranoside (IPTG).
   5882..6470    -  rep_origin     ori: high-copy-number ColE1/pMB1/pBR322/pUC origin of replication
   6641..7501    -  CDS            AmpR: β-lactamase; bla; confers resistance to ampicillin, carbenicillin, and related antibiotics
   7502..7606    -  promoter       AmpR promoter: bla
>Addgene plasmid #224720 | pcDNA3.1-HA-GTSE1-S84A | addgene full sequence | sequence record 448722 | Addgene NGS Result
GACGGATCGGGAGATCTCCCGATCCCCTATGGTGCACTCTCAGTACAATCTGCTCTGATGCCGCATAGTT
AAGCCAGTATCTGCTCCCTGCTTGTGTGTTGGAGGTCGCTGAGTAGTGCGCGAGCAAAATTTAAGCTACA
ACAAGGCAAGGCTTGACCGACAATTGCATGAAGAATCTGCTTAGGGTTAGGCGTTTTGCGCTGCTTCGCG
ATGTATGGGCCAGATATACGCGTTGACATTGATTATTGACTAGTTATTAATAGTAATCAATTACGGGGTC
ATTAGTTCATAGCCCATATATGGAGTTCCGCGTTACATAACTTACGGTAAATGGCCCGCCTGGCTGACCG
CCCAACGACCCCCGCCCATTGACGTCAATAATGACGTATGTTCCCATAGTAACGCCAATAGGGACTTTCC
ATTGACGTCAATGGGTGGAGTATTTACGGTAAACTGCCCACTTGGCAGTACATCAAGTGTATCATATGCC
AAGTACGCCCCCTATTGACGTCAATGACGGTAAATGGCCCGCCTGGCATTATGCCCAGTACATGACCTTA
TGGGACTTTCCTACTTGGCAGTACATCTACGTATTAGTCATCGCTATTACCATGGTGATGCGGTTTTGGC
AGTACATCAATGGGCGTGGATAGCGGTTTGACTCACGGGGATTTCCAAGTCTCCACCCCATTGACGTCAA
TGGGAGTTTGTTTTGGCACCAAAATCAACGGGACTTTCCAAAATGTCGTAACAACTCCGCCCCATTGACG
CAAATGGGCGGTAGGCGTGTACGGTGGGAGGTCTATATAAGCAGAGCTCTCTGGCTAACTAGAGAACCCA
CTGCTTACTGGCTTATCGAAATTAATACGACTCACTATAGGGAGACCCAAGCTTACCATGGCCTACCCCT
ACGACGTGCCCGACTACGCCTCCCTCGGATCCATGGAAGGAGGCGGCGGCCGCGATGAGCCTTCAGCCTG
CCGGGCAGGGGACGTGAACATGGATGACCCTAAGAAGGAAGACATTCTTCTTTTGGCCGATGAAAAATTT
GACTTCGATCTTTCATTGTCTTCTTCGAGTGCAAATGAAGATGATGAAGTCTTCTTCGGACCCTTTGGAC
ATAAAGAAAGATGTATTGCTGCCAGCTTGGAATTAAATAATCCGGTTCCCGAACAGCCTCCGTTGCCCAC
ATCTGAGGCTCCCTTTGCCTGGAGCCCTCTGGCCGGGGAGAAGTTCGTGGAGGTGTACAAAGAAGCTCAC
TTACTGGCTTTACACATTGAGAGCAGCAGCCGGAACCAGGCAGCCCAAGCTGCCAAGCCTGAAGACCCTC
GGAGCCAGGGCGTGGAAAGATTCATACAGGAGTCAAAATTAAAAATAAACCTCTTTGAGAAAGAAAAGGA
AATGAAGAAAAGCCCCACGTCTCTTAAAAGGGAGACATACTACCTGTCAGACAGCCCCTTGCTGGGGCCC
CCTGTGGGTGAGCCTCGGCTCTTGGCCTCCTCCCCGGCCCTGCCCAGCTCTGGTGCCCAGGCCCGCCTCA
CCCGGGCGCCGGGGCCTCCGCACTCTGCTCATGCTTTGCCCAGGGAATCATGCACTGCTCATGCTGCAAG
TCAGGCAGCGACTCAGAGGAAGCCCGGGACCAAATTGCTGCTGCCTCGAGCGGCCTCTGTTAGAGGAAGA
AGCATCCCTGGGGCTGCGGAGAAGCCCAAGAAAGAGATTCCAGCTAGTCCTTCCAGGACAAAAATCCCAG
CTGAGAAGGAATCCCACCGGGATGTTCTCCCTGACAAACCTGCCCCGGGTGCTGTCAATGTGCCGGCCGC
CGGAAGCCACTTGGGCCAGGGCAAGCGGGCGATCCCTGTTCCAAACAAGTTGGGGCTGAAGAAGACCCTG
TTAAAAGCACCCGGCTCTACCAGCAATCTCGCAAGGAAGTCCTCCTCGGGGCCTGTTTGGAGCGGGGCAT
CCAGTGCGTGCACATCCCCAGCAGTGGGCAAAGCTAAATCAAGTGAATTTGCAAGTATTCCTGCAAATAG
CTCCCGGCCTCTGTCAAACATCAGCAAGTCAGGCAGAATGGGACCCGCCATGCTGCGGCCAGCTCTGCCT
GCAGGCCCTGTGGGGGCATCCTCCTGGCAGGCCAAGCGGGTCGATGTTTCTGAGCTGGCAGCGGAGCAGC
TCACGGCACCCCCCTCAGCATCCCCCACCCAACCCCAGACTCCGGAAGGTGGCGGCCAGTGGCTGAACTC
CAGTTGCGCTTGGTCAGAATCTTCTCAATTGAATAAGACTAGAAGTATCAGACGGCGAGATTCCTGTCTA
AATTCCAAGACAAAGGTTATGCCTACTCCTACAAATCAATTTAAAATTCCTAAGTTTTCTATTGGTGACT
CCCCGGACAGCTCAACACCAAAGCTTTCGCGGGCACAGCGGCCGCAGTCGTGCACGTCAGTTGGCAGGGT
CACTGTCCACAGCACCCCGGTTAGACGCTCATCTGGGCCAGCACCACAAAGCCTGCTGAGCGCATGGCGT
GTGTCAGCCTTGCCCACACCCGCCAGCCGGCGCTGCTCTGGCCTTCCACCGATGACCCCCAAAACGATGC
CCAGGGCCGTGGGCTCTCCCCTGTGTGTGCCAGCTCGGAGACGTTCCTCTGAGCCCCGCAAGAACTCTGC
AATGAGAACTGAACCAACAAGGGAGAGCAACAGAAAGACAGATTCCAGGCTGGTGGATGTGTCCCCTGAC
AGGGGTTCTCCTCCTTCCCGTGTGCCTCAGGCACTTAACTTTTCTCCAGAGGAAAGCGATTCTACTTTCT
CCAAAAGTACTGCCACAGAAGTAGCTCGGGAGGAAGCCAAGCCGGGTGGAGATGCAGCCCCTAGTGAGGC
TCTTCTTGTAGATATCAAACTGGAACCACTCGCGGTCACTCCAGATGCTGCAAGCCAGCCCCTCATTGAC
CTTCCTCTCATCGACTTCTGCGATACCCCAGAAGCACACGTGGCTGTAGGATCTGAAAGCAGGCCTCTGA
TCGACCTCATGACAAACACTCCAGACATGAATAAAAATGTGGCCAAACCTTCACCGGTGGTGGGACAGCT
CATAGACCTGAGCTCCCCTCTGATCCAGCTGAGCCCTGAGGCTGACAAGGAGAACGTGGATTCCCCACTC
CTCAAGTTCTAAGTCGAGCATGCATCTAGAGGGCCCTATTCTATAGTGTCACCTAAATGCTAGAGCTCGC
TGATCAGCCTCGACTGTGCCTTCTAGTTGCCAGCCATCTGTTGTTTGCCCCTCCCCCGTGCCTTCCTTGA
CCCTGGAAGGTGCCACTCCCACTGTCCTTTCCTAATAAAATGAGGAAATTGCATCGCATTGTCTGAGTAG
GTGTCATTCTATTCTGGGGGGTGGGGTGGGGCAGGACAGCAAGGGGGAGGATTGGGAAGACAATAGCAGG
CATGCTGGGGATGCGGTGGGCTCTATGGCTTCTGAGGCGGAAAGAACCAGCTGGGGCTCTAGGGGGTATC
CCC
[124 nt withheld, positions 3504-3627]
C
[91 nt withheld, positions 3629-3719]
A
[49 nt withheld, positions 3721-3769]
CCTTTGACGTTGGAGTCCACGTTCTTT
[37 nt withheld, positions 3797-3833]
ACCCTATCTCGGTCTATTCTTTTGATTTATAAGGGATTTTGCCGATTTCGGCCTATTGGTTAAAAAATGA
GCTGATTTAACAAAAATTTAACGCGAATTAATTCTGTGGAATGTGTGTCAGTTAGGGTGTGGAAAGTCCC
CAGGCTCCCCAGCAGGCAGAAGTATGCAAAGCATGCATCTCAATTAGTCAGCAACCAGGTGTGGAAAGTC
CCCAGGCTCCCCAGCAGGCAGAAGTATGCAAAGCATGCATCTCAATTAGTCAGCAACCATAGTCCCGCCC
CTAACTCCGCCCATCCCGCCCCTAACTCCGCCCAGTTCCGCCCATTCTCCGCCCCATGGCTGACTAATTT
TTTTTATTTATGCAGAGGCCGAGGCCGCCTCTGCCTCTGAGCTATTCCAGAAGTAGTGAGGAGGCTTTTT
TGGAGGCCTAGGCTTTTGCAAAAAGCTCCCGGGAGCTTGTATATCCATTTTCGGATCTGATCAAGAGACA
GGATGAGGATCGTTTCGCATGATTGAACAAGATGGATTGCACGCAGGTTCTCCGGCCGCTTGGGTGGAGA
GGCTATTCGGCTATGACTGGGCACAACAGACAATCGGCTGCTCTGATGCCGCCGTGTTCCGGCTGTCAGC
GCAGGGGCGCCCGGTTCTTTTTGTCAAGACCGACCTGTCCGGTGCCCTGAATGAACTGCAGGACGAGGCA
GCGCGGCTATCGTGGCTGGCCACGACGGGCGTTCCTTGCGCAGCTGTGCTCGACGTTGTCACTGAAGCGG
GAAGGGACTGGCTGCTATTGGGCGAAGTGCCGGGGCAGGATCTCCTGTCATCTCACCTTGCTCCTGCCGA
GAAAGTATCCATCATGGCTGATGCAATGCGGCGGCTGCATACGCTTGATCCGGCTACCTGCCCATTCGAC
CACCAAGCGAAACATCGCATCGAGCGAGCACGTACTCGGATGGAAGCCGGTCTTGTCGATCAGGATGATC
TGGACGAAGAGCATCAGGGGCTCGCGCCAGCCGAACTGTTCGCCAGGCTCAAGGCGCGCATGCCCGACGG
CGAGGATCTCGTCGTGACCCATGGCGATGCCTGCTTGCCGAATATCATGGTGGAAAATGGCCGCTTTTCT
GGATTCATCGACTGTGGCCGGCTGGGTGTGGCGGACCGCTATCAGGACATAGCGTTGGCTACCCGTGATA
TTGCTGAAGAGCTTGGCGGCGAATGGGCTGACCGCTTCCTCGTGCTTTACGGTATCGCCGCTCCCGATTC
GCAGCGCATCGCCTTCTATCGCCTTCTTGACGAGTTCTTCTGAGCGGGACTCTGGGGTTCGAAATGACCG
ACCAAGCGACGCCCAACCTGCCATCACGAGATTTCGATTCCACCGCCGCCTTCTATGAAAGGTTGGGCTT
CGGAATCGTTTTCCGGGACGCCGGCTGGATGATCCTCCAGCGCGGGGATCTCATGCTGGAGTTCTTCGCC
CACCCCAACTTGTTTATTGCAGCTTATAATGGTTACAAATAAAGCAATAGCATCACAAATTTCACAAATA
AAGCATTTTTTTCACTGCATTCTAGTTGTGGTTTGTCCAAACTCATCAATGTATCTTATCATGTCTGTAT
ACCGTCGACCTCTAGCTAGAGCTTGGCGTAATCATGGTCATAGCTGTTTCCTGTGTGAAATTGTTATCCG
CTCACAATTCCACACAACATACGAGCCGGAAGCATAAAGTGTAAAGCCTGGGGTGCCTAATGAGTGAGCT
AACTCACATTAATTGCGTTGCGCTCACTGCCCGCTTTCCAGTCGGGAAACCTGTCGTGCCAGCTGCATTA
ATGAATCGGCCAACGCGCGGGGAGAGGCGGTTTGCGTATTGGGCGCTCTTCCGCTTCCTCGCTCACTGAC
TCGCTGCGCTCGGTCGTTCGGCTGCGGCGAGCGGTATCAGCTCACTCAAAGGCGGTAATACGGTTATCCA
CAGAATCAGGGGATAACGCAGGAAAGAACATGTGAGCAAAAGGCCAGCAAAAGGCCAGGAACCGTAAAAA
GGCCGCGTTGCTGGCGTTTTTCCATAGGCTCCGCCCCCCTGACGAGCATCACAAAAATCGACGCTCAAGT
CAGAGGTGGCGAAACCCGACAGGACTATAAAGATACCAGGCGTTTCCCCCTGGAAGCTCCCTCGTGCGCT
CTCCTGTTCCGACCCTGCCGCTTACCGGATACCTGTCCGCCTTTCTCCCTTCGGGAAGCGTGGCGCTTTC
TCATAGCTCACGCTGTAGGTATCTCAGTTCGGTGTAGGTCGTTCGCTCCAAGCTGGGCTGTGTGCACGAA
CCCCCCGTTCAGCCCGACCGCTGCGCCTTATCCGGTAACTATCGTCTTGAGTCCAACCCGGTAAGACACG
ACTTATCGCCACTGGCAGCAGCCACTGGTAACAGGATTAGCAGAGCGAGGTATGTAGGCGGTGCTACAGA
GTTCTTGAAGTGGTGGCCTAACTACGGCTACACTAGAAGAACAGTATTTGGTATCTGCGCTCTGCTGAAG
CCAGTTACCTTCGGAAAAAGAGTTGGTAGCTCTTGATCCGGCAAACAAACCACCGCTGGTAGCGGTGGTT
TTTTTGTTTGCAAGCAGCAGATTACGCGCAGAAAAAAAGGATCTCAAGAAGATCCTTTGATCTTTTCTAC
GGGGTCTGACGCTCAGTGGAACGAAAACTCACGTTAAGGGATTTTGGTCATGAGATTATCAAAAAGGATC
TTCACCTAGATCCTTTTAAATTAAAAATGAAGTTTTAAATCAATCTAAAGTATATATGAGTAAACTTGGT
CTGACAGTTACCAATGCTTAATCAGTGAGGCACCTATCTCAGCGATCTGTCTATTTCGTTCATCCATAGT
TGCCTGACTCCCCGTCGTGTAGATAACTACGATACGGGAGGGCTTACCATCTGGCCCCAGTGCTGCAATG
ATACCGCGAGACCCACGCTCACCGGCTCCAGATTTATCAGCAATAAACCAGCCAGCCGGAAGGGCCGAGC
GCAGAAGTGGTCCTGCAACTTTATCCGCCTCCATCCAGTCTATTAATTGTTGCCGGGAAGCTAGAGTAAG
TAGTTCGCCAGTTAATAGTTTGCGCAACGTTGTTGCCATTGCTACAGGCATCGTGGTGTCACGCTCGTCG
TTTGGTATGGCTTCATTCAGCTCCGGTTCCCAACGATCAAGGCGAGTTACATGATCCCCCATGTTGTGCA
AAAAAGCGGTTAGCTCCTTCGGTCCTCCGATCGTTGTCAGAAGTAAGTTGGCCGCAGTGTTATCACTCAT
GGTTATGGCAGCACTGCATAATTCTCTTACTGTCATGCCATCCGTAAGATGCTTTTCTGTGACTGGTGAG
TACTCAACCAAGTCATTCTGAGAATAGTGTATGCGGCGACCGAGTTGCTCTTGCCCGGCGTCAATACGGG
ATAATACCGCGCCACATAGCAGAACTTTAAAAGTGCTCATCATTGGAAAACGTTCTTCGGGGCGAAAACT
CTCAAGGATCTTACCGCTGTTGAGATCCAGTTCGATGTAACCCACTCGTGCACCCAACTGATCTTCAGCA
TCTTTTACTTTCACCAGCGTTTCTGGGTGAGCAAAAACAGGAAGGCAAAATGCCGCAAAAAAGGGAATAA
GGGCGACACGGAAATGTTGAATACTCATACTCTTCCTTTTTCAATATTATTGAAGCATTTATCAGGGTTA
TTGTCTCATGAGCGGATACATATTTGAATGTATTTAGAAAAATAAACAAATAGGGGTTCCGCGCACATTT
CCCCGAAAAGTGCCACCTGACGTC
